>Addgene plasmid #81773 | pDONR223_KIR3DL2_WT | addgene full sequence | sequence record 168892 | Addgene NGS Result
CTTTCCTGCGTTATCCCCTGATTCTGTGGATAACCGTATTACCGCCTTTGAGTGAGCTGATACCGCTCGC
CGCAGCCGAACGACCGAGCGCAGCGAGTCAGTGAGCGAGGAAGCGGAAGAGCGCCCAATACGCAAACCGC
CTCTCCCCGCGCGTTGGCCGATTCATTAATGCAGCTGGCACGACAGGTTTCCCGACTGGAAAGCGGGCAG
TGAGCGCAACGCAATTAATACGCGTACCGCTAGCCAGGAAGAGTTTGTAGAAACGCAAAAAGGCCATCCG
TCAGGATGGCCTTCTGCTTAGTTTGATGCCTGGCAGTTTATGGCGGGCGTCCTGCCCGCCACCCTCCGGG
CCGTTGCTTCACAACGTTCAAATCCGCTCCCGGCGGATTTGTCCTACTCAGGAGAGCGTTCACCGACAAA
CAACAGATAAAACGAAAGGCCCAGTCTTCCGACTGAGCCTTTCGTTTTATTTGATGCCTGGCAGTTCCCT
ACTCTCGCGTTAACGCTAGCATGGATGTTTTCCCAGTCACGACGTTGTAAAACGACGGCCAGTCTTAAGC
TCGGGCCCCAAATAATGATTTTATTTTGACTGATAGTGACCTGTTCGTTGCAACAAATTGATGAGCAATG
CTTTTTTATAATGACAACTTTGTACAAAAAAGTTGGCACCATGTCGCTCACGGTCGTCAGCATGGCGTGC
GTTGGGTTCTTCTTGCTGCAGGGGGCCTGGCCACTCATGGGTGGTCAGGACAAACCCTTCCTGTCTGCCC
GGCCCAGCACTGTGGTGCCTCGAGGAGGACACGTGGCTCTTCAGTGTCACTATCGTCGTGGGTTTAACAA
TTTCATGCTGTACAAAGAAGACAGAAGCCACGTTCCCATCTTCCACGGCAGAATATTCCAGGAGAGCTTC
ATCATGGGCCCTGTGACCCCAGCACATGCAGGGACCTACAGATGTCGGGGTTCACGCCCACACTCCCTCA
CTGGGTGGTCGGCACCCAGCAACCCCCTGGTGATCATGGTCACAGGAAACCACAGAAAACCTTCCCTCCT
GGCCCACCCAGGGCCCCTGCTGAAATCAGGAGAGACAGTCATCCTGCAATGTTGGTCAGATGTCATGTTT
GAGCACTTCTTTCTGCACAGAGAGGGGATCTCTGAGGACCCCTCACGCCTCGTTGGACAGATCCATGATG
GGGTCTCCAAGGCCAACTTCTCCATCGGTCCCTTGATGCCTGTCCTTGCAGGAACCTACAGATGTTATGG
TTCTGTTCCTCACTCCCCCTATCAGTTGTCAGCTCCCAGTGACCCCCTGGACATCGTGATCACAGGTCTA
TATGAGAAACCTTCTCTCTCAGCCCAGCCGGGCCCCACGGTTCAGGCAGGAGAGAACGTGACCTTGTCCT
GTAGCTCCTGGAGCTCCTATGACATCTACCATCTGTCCAGGGAAGGGGAGGCCCATGAACGTAGGCTCCG
TGCAGTGCCCAAGGTCAACAGAACATTCCAGGCAGACTTTCCTCTGGGCCCTGCCACCCACGGAGGGACC
TACAGATGCTTCGGCTCTTTCCGTGCCCTGCCCTGCGTGTGGTCAAACTCAAGTGACCCACTGCTTGTTT
CTGTCACAGGAAACCCTTCAAGTAGTTGGCCTTCACCCACAGAACCAAGCTCCAAATCTGGTATCTGCAG
ACACCTGCATGTTCTGATTGGGACCTCAGTGGTCATCTTCCTCTTCATCCTCCTCCTCTTCTTTCTCCTT
TATCGCTGGTGCTCCAACAAAAAGAATGCTGCTGTAATGGACCAAGAGCCTGCGGGGGACAGAACAGTGA
ATAGGCAGGACTCTGATGAACAAGACCCTCAGGAGGTGACGTACGCACAGTTGGATCACTGCGTTTTCAT
ACAGAGAAAAATCAGTCGCCCTTCTCAGAGGCCCAAGACACCCCTAACAGATACCAGCGTGTACACGGAA
CTTCCAAATGCTGAGCCCAGATCCAAAGTTGTCTCCTGCCCACGAGCACCACAGTCAGGTCTTGAGGGGG
TTTTCTGATTGCCAACTTTCTTGTACAAAGTTGGCATTATAAGAAAGCATTGCTTATCAATTTGTTGCAA
CGAACAGGTCACTATCAGTCAAAATAAAATCATTATTTGCCATCCAGCTGATATCCCCTATAGTGAGTCG
TATTACATGGTCATAGCTGTTTCCTGGCAGCTCTGGCCCGTGTCTCAAAATCTCTGATGTTACATTGCAC
AAGATAAAAATATATCATCATGCCTCCTCTAGACCAGCCAGGACAGAAATGCCTCGACTTCGCTGCTACC
CAAGGTTGCCGGGTGACGCACACCGTGGAAACGGATGAAGGCACGAACCCAGTGGACATAAGCCTGTTCG
GTTCGTAAGCTGTAATGCAAGTAGCGTATGCGCTCACGCAACTGGTCCAGAACCTTGACCGAACGCAGCG
GTGGTAACGGCGCAGTGGCGGTTTTCATGGCTTGTTATGACTGTTTTTTTGGGGTACAGTCTATGCCTCG
GGCATCCAAGCAGCAAGCGCGTTACGCCGTGGGTCGATGTTTGATGTTATGGAGCAGCAACGATGTTACG
CAGCAGGGCAGTCGCCCTAAAACAAAGTTAAACATTATGAGGGAAGCGGTGATCGCCGAAGTATCGACTC
AACTATCAGAGGTAGTTGGCGTCATCGAGCGCCATCTCGAACCGACGTTGCTGGCCGTACATTTGTACGG
CTCCGCAGTGGATGGCGGCCTGAAGCCACACAGTGATATTGATTTGCTGGTTACGGTGACCGTAAGGCTT
GATGAAACAACGCGGCGAGCTTTGATCAACGACCTTTTGGAAACTTCGGCTTCCCCTGGAGAGAGCGAGA
TTCTCCGCGCTGTAGAAGTCACCATTGTTGTGCACGACGACATCATTCCGTGGCGTTATCCAGCTAAGCG
CGAACTGCAATTTGGAGAATGGCAGCGCAATGACATTCTTGCAGGTATCTTCGAGCCAGCCACGATCGAC
ATTGATCTGGCTATCTTGCTGACAAAAGCAAGAGAACATAGCGTTGCCTTGGTAGGTCCAGCGGCGGAGG
AACTCTTTGATCCGGTTCCTGAACAGGATCTATTTGAGGCGCTAAATGAAACCTTAACGCTATGGAACTC
GCCGCCCGACTGGGCTGGCGATGAGCGAAATGTAGTGCTTACGTTGTCCCGCATTTGGTACAGCGCAGTA
ACCGGCAAAATCGCGCCGAAGGATGTCGCTGCCGACTGGGCAATGGAGCGCCTGCCGGCCCAGTATCAGC
CCGTCATACTTGAAGCTAGACAGGCTTATCTTGGACAAGAAGAAGATCGCTTGGCCTCGCGCGCAGATCA
GTTGGAAGAATTTGTCCACTACGTGAAAGGCGAGATCACCAAGGTAGTCGGCAAATAACCCTCGAGCCAC
CCATGACCAAAATCCCTTAACGTGAGTTACGCGTCGTTCCACTGAGCGTCAGACCCCGTAGAAAAGATCA
AAGGATCTTCTTGAGATCCTTTTTTTCTGCGCGTAATCTGCTGCTTGCAAACAAAAAAACCACCGCTACC
AGCGGTGGTTTGTTTGCCGGATCAAGAGCTACCAACTCTTTTTCCGAAGGTAACTGGCTTCAGCAGAGCG
CAGATACCAAATACTGTTCTTCTAGTGTAGCCGTAGTTAGGCCACCACTTCAAGAACTCTGTAGCACCGC
CTACATACCTCGCTCTGCTAATCCTGTTACCAGTGGCTGCTGCCAGTGGCGATAAGTCGTGTCTTACCGG
GTTGGACTCAAGACGATAGTTACCGGATAAGGCGCAGCGGTCGGGCTGAACGGGGGGTTCGTGCACACAG
CCCAGCTTGGAGCGAACGACCTACACCGAACTGAGATACCTACAGCGTGAGCTATGAGAAAGCGCCACGC
TTCCCGAAGGGAGAAAGGCGGACAGGTATCCGGTAAGCGGCAGGGTCGGAACAGGAGAGCGCACGAGGGA
GCTTCCAGGGGGAAACGCCTGGTATCTTTATAGTCCTGTCGGGTTTCGCCACCTCTGACTTGAGCGTCGA
TTTTTGTGATGCTCGTCAGGGGGGCGGAGCCTATGGAAAAACGCCAGCAACGCGGCCTTTTTACGGTTCC
TGGCCTTTTGCTGGCCTTTTGCTCACATGTT
Features (pLannotate 1.2.2; 12 found; start..end, strand, type, name):
    121..213     +  CDS            lacI (fragment): lac repressor; lacI; The lac repressor binds to the lac operator to inhibit transcription in E. coli. This inhibition can be relieved by adding lactose or isopropyl-β-D-thiogalactopyranoside (IPTG).
    268..295     -  terminator     rrnB T2 terminator: transcription terminator T2 from the E. coli rrnB gene
    427..470     +  terminator     rrnB T1 terminator: Escherichia coli rrnB; transcription terminator T1 from the E. coli rrnB gene
    517..553     -  CDS            lacZα (fragment): LacZα fragment of β-galactosidase; lacZ fragment
    570..665     +  protein_bind   attL3: mutant version of attL; recombination site for the Gateway® LR reaction LR Clonase™
    671..2035    +  CDS            KIR3DL2: KI3L2_HUMAN - Also known as CD158K, NKAT4. Experimental evidence at protein level: Swiss-Prot protein existence level 1. Receptor on natural killer (NK) cells and T cells for MHC class I molecules (PubMed:24018270, PubMed:28636952). Upon binding of peptide-free HLA-F open conformer, negatively regulates NK and T cell effector functions (PubMed:24018270). Acts as a receptor on astrocytes for HLA-F. Through interaction with HLA-F, may protect motor neurons from astrocyte-induced toxicity (PubMed:26928464). From Homo sapiens (Human).
   2043..2138    -  protein_bind   attL3: mutant version of attL; recombination site for the Gateway® LR reaction LR Clonase™
   2157..2175    -  promoter       T7 promoter: promoter for bacteriophage T7 RNA polymerase
   2365..2388    +  promoter       Pc promoter (fragment): intI1 (promoter lies within the coding sequence); class 1 integron promoter
   2564..2620    +  CDS            GmR (fragment): gentamycin acetyltransferase; aacC1; confers resistance to gentamycin
   2627..3418    +  CDS            SmR: aminoglycoside adenylyltransferase (Murphy, 1985); aadA; confers resistance to spectinomycin and streptomycin
   3511..4099    +  rep_origin     ori: high-copy-number ColE1/pMB1/pBR322/pUC origin of replication
