[The description below was written by a language model from this plasmid's Addgene catalogue record and pLannotate feature annotations shown in this document.]
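Description:
pDONR223_KIR3DL2_WT is a Gateway entry clone built on the Invitrogen pDONR223 backbone, carrying the wild-type human KIR3DL2 open reading frame (reference transcript NM_006737.3) as part of the Target Accelerator Plasmid Collection. The sequenced plasmid is about 4.2 kb. It replicates in E. coli from a high-copy ColE1/pUC-type origin and is selected with spectinomycin through the aadA aminoglycoside adenylyltransferase gene (SmR). That gene lies downstream of a class 1 integron Pc promoter fragment and a remnant of a gentamicin acetyltransferase gene. Short lacI and lacZα fragments are also annotated and appear to be non-functional backbone remnants.

The KIR3DL2 coding sequence, roughly 1.4 kb, encodes a killer-cell immunoglobulin-like receptor found on NK and T cells. This receptor recognises MHC class I molecules and dampens effector functions. The ORF is flanked by two attL-type recombination sites in opposite orientations. The automated annotation labels both as attL3, but they act as the paired sites that allow LR Clonase to move the ORF directionally into any compatible Gateway destination vector. The clone is in the "closed" configuration, with a stop codon directly after the insert, so the native protein is made and C-terminal fusion tags from a destination vector would not be read through.

No promoter drives the insert in this plasmid. The rrnB T1 and T2 terminators upstream insulate the cassette from read-through transcription, and a T7 promoter sits just beyond the 3′ att site, pointing back toward the insert. The construct is therefore a storage and shuttling intermediate rather than an expression vector. In the collection it provides the wild-type reference allele for making expression clones used in functional comparisons with cancer-associated variants.
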