Addgene plasmid #81773: pDONR223_KIR3DL2_WT
Purpose: Gateway Donor vector containing KIR3DL2 , part of the Target Accelerator Plasmid Collection.
Depositing lab: Jesse Boehm & William Hahn & David Root. Depositing organization: Broad Institute. Publication: Systematic Functional Interrogation of Rare Cancer Variants Identifies Oncogenic Alleles. Kim E, Ilic N, Shrestha Y, Zou L, Kamburov A, Zhu C, Yang X, Lubonja R, Tran N, Nguyen C, Lawrence MS, Piccioni F, Bagul M, Doench JG, Chouinard CR, Wu X, Hogstrom L, Natoli T, Tamayo P, Horn H, Corsello SM, Lage K, Root DE, Subramanian A, Golub TR, Getz G, Boehm JS, Hahn WC. Cancer Discov. 2016 Jul;6(7):714-26. doi: 10.1158/2159-8290.CD-16-0160. Epub 2016 May 4. PubMed 27147599.
Backbone
  Vector backbone: pDONR223
  Backbone manufacturer: Invitrogen
  Backbone size w/o insert (bp): 2790
  Vector type: Gateway Entry vector
Growth in bacteria
  Bacterial resistance: Spectinomycin, 50 μg/mL
  Growth temperature: 37°C
  Growth strain: DH5alpha
  Copy number: High Copy
Gene/Insert
  Gene/Insert name: KIR3DL2 (alt name: NM_006737.3)
  Species: H. sapiens (human)
  Mutation: WT
  Entrez Gene: KIR3DL2 (a.k.a. 3DL2, CD158K, KIR-3DL2, NKAT-4, NKAT4, NKAT4B, p140)
  Promoter: None
  Cloning method: Gateway Cloning
  Sequencing primers: 5′ M13pUC-fwd; 3′ M13-Rev
Terms and licenses: Academic/Nonprofit Terms; Industry Terms: Not Available to Industry
Depositor comments: Closed state: stop codon immediately follows insert
How to cite: pDONR223_KIR3DL2_WT was a gift from Jesse Boehm & William Hahn & David Root (Addgene plasmid # 81773 ; http://n2t.net/addgene:81773 ; RRID:Addgene_81773)
