>Addgene plasmid #81773 | pDONR223_KIR3DL2_WT | depositor partial sequence | sequence record 155092 | Insert sequence
ATGTCGCTCACGGTCGTCAGCATGGCGTGCGTTGGGTTCTTCTTGCTGCAGGGGGCCTGGCCACTCATGG
GTGGTCAGGACAAACCCTTCCTGTCTGCCCGGCCCAGCACTGTGGTGCCTCGAGGAGGACACGTGGCTCT
TCAGTGTCACTATCGTCGTGGGTTTAACAATTTCATGCTGTACAAAGAAGACAGAAGCCACGTTCCCATC
TTCCACGGCAGAATATTCCAGGAGAGCTTCATCATGGGCCCTGTGACCCCAGCACATGCAGGGACCTACA
GATGTCGGGGTTCACGCCCACACTCCCTCACTGGGTGGTCGGCACCCAGCAACCCCCTGGTGATCATGGT
CACAGGAAACCACAGAAAACCTTCCCTCCTGGCCCACCCAGGGCCCCTGCTGAAATCAGGAGAGACAGTC
ATCCTGCAATGTTGGTCAGATGTCATGTTTGAGCACTTCTTTCTGCACAGAGAGGGGATCTCTGAGGACC
CCTCACGCCTCGTTGGACAGATCCATGATGGGGTCTCCAAGGCCAACTTCTCCATCGGTCCCTTGATGCC
TGTCCTTGCAGGAACCTACAGATGTTATGGTTCTGTTCCTCACTCCCCCTATCAGTTGTCAGCTCCCAGT
GACCCCCTGGACATCGTGATCACAGGTCTATATGAGAAACCTTCTCTCTCAGCCCAGCCGGGCCCCACGG
TTCAGGCAGGAGAGAACGTGACCTTGTCCTGTAGCTCCTGGAGCTCCTATGACATCTACCATCTGTCCAG
GGAAGGGGAGGCCCATGAACGTAGGCTCCGTGCAGTGCCCAAGGTCAACAGAACATTCCAGGCAGACTTT
CCTCTGGGCCCTGCCACCCACGGAGGGACCTACAGATGCTTCGGCTCTTTCCGTGCCCTGCCCTGCGTGT
GGTCAAACTCAAGTGACCCACTGCTTGTTTCTGTCACAGGAAACCCTTCAAGTAGTTGGCCTTCACCCAC
AGAACCAAGCTCCAAATCTGGTATCTGCAGACACCTGCATGTTCTGATTGGGACCTCAGTGGTCATCTTC
CTCTTCATCCTCCTCCTCTTCTTTCTCCTTTATCGCTGGTGCTCCAACAAAAAGAATGCTGCTGTAATGG
ACCAAGAGCCTGCGGGGGACAGAACAGTGAATAGGCAGGACTCTGATGAACAAGACCCTCAGGAGGTGAC
GTACGCACAGTTGGATCACTGCGTTTTCATACAGAGAAAAATCAGTCGCCCTTCTCAGAGGCCCAAGACA
CCCCTAACAGATACCAGCGTGTACACGGAACTTCCAAATGCTGAGCCCAGATCCAAAGTTGTCTCCTGCC
CACGAGCACCACAGTCAGGTCTTGAGGGGGTTTTC
