>Addgene plasmid #81773 | pDONR223_KIR3DL2_WT | addgene partial sequence | sequence record 160411 | M13-F20 5'-TGTAAAACGACGGCCAGT-3'
TTTTATTTTGACTGATAGTGACCTGTTCGTTGCAACAAATTGATGAGCAATGCTTTTTTATAATGACAAC
TTTGTACAAAAAAGTTGGCACCATGTCGCTCACGGTCGTCAGCATGGCGTGCGTTGGGTTCTTCTTGCTG
CAGGGGGCCTGGCCACTCATGGGTGGTCAGGACAAACCCTTCCTGTCTGCCCGGCCCAGCACTGTGGTGC
CTCGAGGAGGACACGTGGCTCTTCAGTGTCACTATCGTCGTGGGTTTAACAATTTCATGCTGTACAAAGA
AGACAGAAGCCACGTTCCCATCTTCCACGGCAGAATATTCCAGGAGAGCTTCATCATGGGCCCTGTGACC
CCAGCACATGCAGGGACCTACAGATGTCGGGGTTCACGCCCACACTCCCTCACTGGGTGGTCGGCACCCA
GCAACCCCCTGGTGATCATGGTCACAGGAAACCACAGAAAACCTTCCCTCCTGGCCCACCCAGGGCCCCT
GCTGAAATCAGGAGAGACAGTCATCCTGCAATGTTGGTCAGATGTCATGTTTGAGCACTTCTTTCTGCAC
AGAGAGGGGATCTCTGAGGACCCCTCACGCCTCGTTGGACAGATCCATGATGGGGTCTCCAAGGCCAACT
TCTCCATCGGTCCCTTGATGCCTGTCCTTGCAGGAACCTACAGATGTTATGGTTCTGTTCCTCACTCCCC
CTATCAGTTGTCAGCTCCCAGTGACCCCCTGGACATCGTGATCACAGGTCTATATGAGAAACCTTCTCTC
TCAGCCCAGCCGGGCCCCACGGTTCAGGCAGGAGAGAACGTGACCTTGTCCTGTAGCTCCTGGAGCTCCT
ATGACATCTACCATCTGTCCAGGGAAGGGGAGGCCCATGAACGTAGGCTCCGTGCAGTGCCCAAGGTCAA
CAGAACATTCCAGGCAGACTTTCCTCTGGGCCCTGCCACCCACGGAGGGACCTACAGATGCTTCGGCTCT
TTCCGTGCCCTGCCCTGCGTGTGGTCAAACTCAAGTGACCCACTGCTTGTTTCTGTC
